>Addgene plasmid #16450 | pCEP-WAF1 | addgene partial sequence | sequence record 23192 | 16450 with CMV-F
TAGCAGAGCTCGCTTTAGTGAACCGCTCAGATCTCTAGAAGCTGGGTACCAGCTGCTAGCAAGCTTGCTA
GCGGCCGCGTCGACGCCGAAGTCAGTTCCTTGTGGAGCCGGAGCTGGGCGCGGATTCGCCGAGGCACCGA
GGCACTCAGAGGAGGCGCCATGTCAGAACCGGCTGGGGATGTCCGTCAGAACCCATGCGGCAGCAAGGCC
TGCCGCCGCCTCTTCGGCCCAGTGGACAGCGAGCAGCTGAGCCGCGACTGTGATGCGCTAATGGCGGGCT
GCATCCAGGAGGCCCGTGAGCGATGGAACTTCGACTTTGTCACCGAGACACCACTGGAGGGTGACTTCGC
CTGGGAGCGTGTGCGGGGCCTTGGCCTGCCCAAGCTCTACCTTCCCACGGGGCCCCGGCGAGGCCGGGAT
GAGTTGGGAGGAGGCAGGCGGCCTGGCACCTCACCTGCTCTGCTGCAGGGGACAGCAGAGGAAGACCATG
TGGACCTGTCACTGTCTTGTACCCTTGTGCCTCGCTCAGGGGAGCAGGCTGAAGGGTCCCCAGGTGGACC
TGGAGACTCTCAGGGTCGANAACGGCCGGCAGACCAGCATGACAGATTTCTACCACTCCAAACGCCGGCT
GATCTTCTCCAAGAGGAAACCNNNCCCCCCCCCNANNGCTGCCTTCGAATNGNNGAAAGCGCNANGGGCC
TCCAAAGGCCCGCTCTACATCTTCTGCCTTAGTCNCAGTTTGGNGCCTAAATTATTAATTGGG
