[The description below was written by a language model from this plasmid's Addgene catalogue record.]
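Description:
pCEP-WAF1 is a mammalian expression plasmid built on the commercial pCEP4 backbone (about 10.4 kb without insert), carrying a roughly 2.1 kb full-length human WAF1 cDNA. WAF1 is the original name for CDKN1A, the gene encoding the cyclin-dependent kinase inhibitor p21 (also known as CIP1 and SDI1). The cDNA was inserted into the single NotI site of the vector, so NotI sites flank the insert on both sides; because this is a non-directional cloning strategy, orientation depends on the clone chosen, and the record does not explicitly state it, although the name and the existence of an expression-oriented deposit imply the sense orientation. The record does not name the promoter directly, but the listed CMV forward sequencing primer is consistent with the CMV immediate-early promoter that drives expression in pCEP4. No epitope tags or fusion partners are recorded.

In bacteria the plasmid is propagated under ampicillin selection, and transfected mammalian cells are selected with hygromycin. pCEP4 is generally known as an episomal vector that carries the Epstein-Barr virus oriP and EBNA-1 elements, allowing extrachromosomal maintenance in primate cells, although these features are not itemised in this record and no feature table is provided to confirm them.

The associated publication describes WAF1 as a potential mediator of p53 tumour suppression, so the construct is suited to enforced expression of p21 in human cells, for example to test its effects on cell growth, colony formation under hygromycin selection, or cell-cycle arrest downstream of p53.
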