Addgene plasmid #16450: pCEP-WAF1
Depositing lab: Bert Vogelstein. Depositing organization: Johns Hopkins University and School of Medicine. Publication: WAF1, a potential mediator of p53 tumor suppression. el-Deiry WS, Tokino T, Velculescu VE, Levy DB, Parsons R, Trent JM, Lin D, Mercer WE, Kinzler KW, Vogelstein B. Cell. 1993 Nov 19. 75(4):817-25. 10.1016/0092-8674(93)90500-P PubMed 8242752.
Backbone
  Vector backbone: pCEP4
  Backbone manufacturer: Invitrogen
  Backbone size w/o insert (bp): 10400
  Vector type: Mammalian Expression
  Selectable markers: Hygromycin
Growth in bacteria
  Bacterial resistance: Ampicillin, 100 μg/mL
  Growth temperature: 37°C
  Growth strain: DH5alpha
  Copy number: Unknown
Gene/Insert
  Gene/Insert name: WAF1 (alt name: WAF-1)
  Species: H. sapiens (human)
  Insert size (bp): 2100
  Entrez Gene: CDKN1A (a.k.a. CAP20, CDKN1, CIP1, MDA-6, P21, SDI1, WAF1, p21CIP1)
  Cloning method: Restriction Enzyme; 5′ cloning site NotI (unknown if destroyed); 3′ cloning site NotI (unknown if destroyed)
  Sequencing primers: 5′ CMV-F
Terms and licenses: Academic/Nonprofit Terms; Industry Terms: Not Available to Industry
Depositor comments: full-length WAF1 cDNA insert cloned into the NotI site of pCEP4.
How to cite: pCEP-WAF1 was a gift from Bert Vogelstein (Addgene plasmid # 16450 ; http://n2t.net/addgene:16450 ; RRID:Addgene_16450)
